>Addgene plasmid #66971 | pMZ031 | depositor full sequence | sequence record 128564 | pMZ031 sequence 6046 bps
CGCCATTCTGCCTGGGGACGTCGGAGCAAGCTTGATTTAGGTGACACTATAGAATACAAGCTACTTGTTC
TTTTTGCAGGATCCCATCGATTCGAATTCAGGACCATGGCTGTGCCTTTTGTTAAAGACTGGGATGTGGT
ACAAACTCTTGGAGAGGGAGCATATGGAGAGGTGCGACTGCTGGTCAACAAGAAAACAGAAGAGGCTGTG
GCGGTGAAAGTTGTGGACATGGCAAAAGCCAAGGATTGCATCGAGAATGTGAAGAAGGAGGTCTGCATAT
GCAAGATGCTTTCACACCCCAACATTGTACGTTTCTTTGGGCACAGTGTTGGGATTACACATCGTGACAT
AAAGCCTGAGAATATTCTTCTTGATGATAAAGATAATCTGAAGATCTCTGACTTTGGCCTGGCTACCATG
TTCAGGCACCGTGGCCGTGAGCGAGCTTTGAACCGTCTGTGTGGTACTCTGCCCTATGTTGCCCCAGAGT
TGATGTCACGCTCATCTTTTAACGCTCAGCCTGCGGACACTTGGGCTTGTGGCATTGTGCTCACTGCAAT
GTTAGCTGGAGAGTTACCCTGGGATCAGCCGAGTGAAAACTGTCAGGAATATTTGGACTGGCTGGAAAGA
AAGACCTACCTTACACCCTGGAAGAAAATTGATGCGGTACCCCTTAGTCTGTTGTCTAAGATATTACTGC
ACAATCCAGAAGACAGGTTCACCATTCCTGAAATTAAGAAACACCGCTGGTTTAGCAGAAGTTTCAAATC
AGCAGTACAACGTCAGGGCATCACACCAGCAGCCAAGATTCAACGGGCTGACTCTGAGCTGAGACGAAAA
AACAGTGATGACCGAGCGCAGATCTCCAGCGAACAGCCTGAGCCACAGGGATTATGGGAGGAGAAGGAGG
TTACAGTTCACACCGATGTCAGTGTCAGCTTTGAACAACCGACCTGTCCTGACCACATGCTGCTGGGCGA
ACAACTACTTGGCACACCGGGTGCAGAACAGAGCCCCTGGCAGCGTTTGGTGAGGAGAATGACCAGGTTC
TTTACTACAGAAAATACAGAGGCATCTTGCATTGCTCTCCGTGATTCTTGTATTGCTTTGGGTCACACAT
GGAAACAGAGCTGTAATAATCAGGCGACAGTGTCTACAATGGATCGTCGCAATAATAAGCTGATATTCAT
AGTGCACTTCCTGGAAATGGAGGAACGTATTTTAGTTGATTTCCGGCTGTCAAAGGGGGACGGTTTGGAA
TTCAAGCGAATATTCCTGAAACTCAAACAGAAGCTGTCTGACATTATTAGCAACCAAAAGGTTTTGCCAT
TGATTCTCGAGATGGTGAGCAAGGGCGAGGAGCTGTTCACCGGGGTGGTGCCCATCCTGGTCGAGCTGGA
CGGCGACGTAAACGGCCACAAGTTCAGCGTGTCCGGCGAGGGCGAGGGCGATGCCACCTACGGCAAGCTG
ACCCTGAAGTTCATCTGCACCACCGGCAAGCTGCCCGTGCCCTGGCCCACCCTCGTGACCACCCTGACCT
ACGGCGTGCAGTGCTTCAGCCGCTACCCCGACCACATGAAGCAGCACGACTTCTTCAAGTCCGCCATGCC
CGAAGGCTACGTCCAGGAGCGCACCATCTTCTTCAAGGACGACGGCAACTACAAGACCCGCGCCGAGGTG
AAGTTCGAGGGCGACACCCTGGTGAACCGCATCGAGCTGAAGGGCATCGACTTCAAGGAGGACGGCAACA
TCCTGGGGCACAAGCTGGAGTACAACTACAACAGCCACAACGTCTATATCATGGCCGACAAGCAGAAGAA
CGGCATCAAGGTGAACTTCAAGATCCGCCACAACATCGAGGACGGCAGCGTGCAGCTCGCCGACCACTAC
CAGCAGAACACCCCCATCGGCGACGGCCCCGTGCTGCTGCCCGACAACCACTACCTGAGCACCCAGTCCG
CCCTGAGCAAAGACCCCAACGAGAAGCGCGATCACATGGTCCTGCTGGAGTTCGTGACCGCCGCCGGGAT
CACTCTCGGCATGGACGAGCTGTACAAGTAATCTAGATTCTGCAGCCCTATAGTGAGTCGTATTACGTAG
ATCCAGACATGATAAGATACATTGATGAGTTTGGACAAACCACAACTAGAATGCAGTGAAAAAAATGCTT
TATTTGTGAAATTTGTGATGCTATTGCTTTATTTGTAACCATTATAAGCTGCAATAAACAAGTTAACAAC
AACAATTGCATTCATTTTATGTTTCAGGTTCAGGGGGAGGTGTGGGAGGTTTTTTAATTCGCGGCCGCGG
CGCCAATGCATTGGGCCCGGTACCCAGCTTTTGTTCCCTTTAGTGAGGGTTAATTGCGCGCTTGGCGTAA
TCATGGTCATAGCTGTTTCCTGTGTGAAATTGTTATCCGCTCACAATTCCACACAACATACGAGCCGGAA
GCATAAAGTGTAAAGCCTGGGGTGCCTAATGAGTGAGCTAACTCACATTAATTGCGTTGCGCTCACTGCC
CGCTTTCCAGTCGGGAAACCTGTCGTGCCAGCTGCATTAATGAATCGGCCAACGCGCGGGGAGAGGCGGT
TTGCGTATTGGGCGCTCTTCCGCTTCCTCGCTCACTGACTCGCTGCGCTCGGTCGTTCGGCTGCGGCGAG
CGGTATCAGCTCACTCAAAGGCGGTAATACGGTTATCCACAGAATCAGGGGATAACGCAGGAAAGAACAT
GTGAGCAAAAGGCCAGCAAAAGGCCAGGAACCGTAAAAAGGCCGCGTTGCTGGCGTTTTTCCATAGGCTC
CGCCCCCCTGACGAGCATCACAAAAATCGACGCTCAAGTCAGAGGTGGCGAAACCCGACAGGACTATAAA
GATACCAGGCGTTTCCCCCTGGAAGCTCCCTCGTGCGCTCTCCTGTTCCGACCCTGCCGCTTACCGGATA
CCTGTCCGCCTTTCTCCCTTCGGGAAGCGTGGCGCTTTCTCATAGCTCACGCTGTAGGTATCTCAGTTCG
GTGTAGGTCGTTCGCTCCAAGCTGGGCTGTGTGCACGAACCCCCCGTTCAGCCCGACCGCTGCGCCTTAT
CCGGTAACTATCGTCTTGAGTCCAACCCGGTAAGACACGACTTATCGCCACTGGCAGCAGCCACTGGTAA
CAGGATTAGCAGAGCGAGGTATGTAGGCGGTGCTACAGAGTTCTTGAAGTGGTGGCCTAACTACGGCTAC
ACTAGAAGGACAGTATTTGGTATCTGCGCTCTGCTGAAGCCAGTTACCTTCGGAAAAAGAGTTGGTAGCT
CTTGATCCGGCAAACAAACCACCGCTGGTAGCGGTGGTTTTTTTGTTTGCAAGCAGCAGATTACGCGCAG
AAAAAAAGGATCTCAAGAAGATCCTTTGATCTTTTCTACGGGGTCTGACGCTCAGTGGAACGAAAACTCA
CGTTAAGGGATTTTGGTCATGAGATTATCAAAAAGGATCTTCACCTAGATCCTTTTAAATTAAAAATGAA
GTTTTAAATCAATCTAAAGTATATATGAGTAAACTTGGTCTGACAGTTACCAATGCTTAATCAGTGAGGC
ACCTATCTCAGCGATCTGTCTATTTCGTTCATCCATAGTTGCCTGACTCCCCGTCGTGTAGATAACTACG
ATACGGGAGGGCTTACCATCTGGCCCCAGTGCTGCAATGATACCGCGAGACCCACGCTCACCGGCTCCAG
ATTTATCAGCAATAAACCAGCCAGCCGGAAGGGCCGAGCGCAGAAGTGGTCCTGCAACTTTATCCGCCTC
CATCCAGTCTATTAATTGTTGCCGGGAAGCTAGAGTAAGTAGTTCGCCAGTTAATAGTTTGCGCAACGTT
GTTGCCATTGCTACAGGCATCGTGGTGTCACGCTCGTCGTTTGGTATGGCTTCATTCAGCTCCGGTTCCC
AACGATCAAGGCGAGTTACATGATCCCCCATGTTGTGCAAAAAAGCGGTTAGCTCCTTCGGTCCTCCGAT
CGTTGTCAGAAGTAAGTTGGCCGCAGTGTTATCACTCATGGTTATGGCAGCACTGCATAATTCTCTTACT
GTCATGCCATCCGTAAGATGCTTTTCTGTGACTGGTGAGTACTCAACCAAGTCATTCTGAGAATAGTGTA
TGCGGCGACCGAGTTGCTCTTGCCCGGCGTCAATACGGGATAATACCGCGCCACATAGCAGAACTTTAAA
AGTGCTCATCATTGGAAAACGTTCTTCGGGGCGAAAACTCTCAAGGATCTTACCGCTGTTGAGATCCAGT
TCGATGTAACCCACTCGTGCACCCAACTGATCTTCAGCATCTTTTACTTTCACCAGCGTTTCTGGGTGAG
CAAAAACAGGAAGGCAAAATGCCGCAAAAAAGGGAATAAGGGCGACACGGAAATGTTGAATACTCATACT
CTTCCTTTTTCAATATTATTGAAGCATTTATCAGGGTTATTGTCTCATGAGCGGATACATATTTGAATGT
ATTTAGAAAAATAAACAAATAGGGGTTCCGCGCACATTTCCCCGAAAAGTGCCACCTAAATTGTAAGCGT
TAATATTTTGTTAAAATTCGCGTTAAATTTTTGTTAAATCAGCTCATTTTTTAACCAATAGGCCGAAATC
GGCAAAATCCCTTATAAATCAAAAGAATAGACCGAGATAGGGT
[37 nt withheld, positions 4664-4700]
AAAGAACGTGGACTCCAACGTCAAAGG
[49 nt withheld, positions 4728-4776]
T
[91 nt withheld, positions 4778-4868]
G
[124 nt withheld, positions 4870-4993]
CCCATTCGCCATTCAGGCTGCGCAACTGTTGGGAAGGGCGATCGGTGCGGGCCTCTTCGCTATTACGCCA
GTCGACCATAGCCAATTCAATATGGCGTATATGGACTCATGCCAATTCAATATGGTGGATCTGGACCTGT
GCCAATTCAATATGGCGTATATGGACTCGTGCCAATTCAATATGGTGGATCTGGACCCCAGCCAATTCAA
TATGGCGGACTTGGCACCATGCCAATTCAATATGGCGGACTTGGCACTGTGCCAACTGGGGAGGGGTCTA
CTTGGCACGGTGCCAAGTTTGAGGAGGGGTCTTGGCCCTGTGCCAAGTCCGCCATATTGAATTGGCATGG
TGCCAATAATGGCGGCCATATTGGCTATATGCCAGGATCAATATATAGGCAATATCCAATATGGCCCTAT
GCCAATATGGCTATTGGCCAGGTTCAATACTATGTATTGGCCCTATGCCATATAGTATTCCATATATGGG
TTTTCCTATTGACGTAGATAGCCCCTCCCAATGGGCGGTCCCATATACCATATATGGGGCTTCCTAATAC
CGCCCATAGCCACTCCCCCATTGACGTCAATGGTCTCTATATATGGTCTTTCCTATTGACGTCATATGGG
CGGTCCTATTGACGTATATGGCGCCTCCCCCATTGACGTCAATTACGGTAAATGGCCCGCCTGGCTCAAT
GCCCATTGACGTCAATAGGACCACCCACCATTGACGTCAATGGGATGGCTCATTGCCCATTCATATCCGT
TCTCACGCCCCCTATTGACGTCAATGACGGTAAATGGCCCACTTGGCAGTACATCAATATCTATTAATAG
TAACTTGGCAAGTACATTACTATTGGAAGGACGCCAGGGTACATTGGCAGTACTCCCATTGACGTCAATG
GCGGTAAATGGCCCGCGATGGCTGCCAAGTACATCCCCATTGACGTCAATGGGGAGGGGCAATGACGCAA
ATGGGCGTTCCATTGACGTAAATGGGCGGTAGGCGTGCCTAATGGGAGGTCTATATAAGCAATGCTCGTT
TAG
Features (pLannotate 1.2.2; 16 found; start..end, strand, type, name):
     35..53      +  promoter       SP6 promoter: promoter for bacteriophage SP6 RNA polymerase
    106..1329    +  CDS            CHEK1 (fragment): CHK1_CHICK - Also known as CHK1. Experimental evidence at protein level: Swiss-Prot protein existence level 1. Serine/threonine-protein kinase which is required for checkpoint-mediated cell cycle arrest and activation of DNA repair in response to the presence of DNA damage or unreplicated DNA (PubMed:12554671). May also negatively regulate cell cycle progression during unperturbed cell cycles. This regulation is achieved by a number of mechanisms that together help to preserve the integrity of the genome. Recognizes the substrate consensus sequence [R-X-X-S/T]. Binds to and phosphorylates CDC2
   1342..2061    +  CDS            EGFP: the original enhanced GFP (Yang et al., 1996) mammalian codon-optimized
   2077..2095    -  promoter       T7 promoter: promoter for bacteriophage T7 RNA polymerase
   2100..2234    -  polyA_signal   SV40 poly(A) signal: SV40 polyadenylation signal
   2347..2365    -  promoter       T3 promoter: promoter for bacteriophage T3 RNA polymerase
   2410..2426    -  protein_bind   lac operator: The lac repressor binds to the lac operator to inhibit transcription in E. coli. This inhibition can be relieved by adding lactose or isopropyl-β-D-thiogalactopyranoside (IPTG). lac repressor encoded by lacI
   2434..2464    -  promoter       lac promoter: promoter for the E. coli lac operon
   2479..2500    -  protein_bind   CAP binding site: CAP binding activates transcription in the presence of cAMP. E. coli catabolite activator protein
   2513..2605    -  CDS            lacI (fragment): lac repressor; lacI; The lac repressor binds to the lac operator to inhibit transcription in E. coli. This inhibition can be relieved by adding lactose or isopropyl-β-D-thiogalactopyranoside (IPTG).
   2788..3376    -  rep_origin     ori: high-copy-number ColE1/pMB1/pBR322/pUC origin of replication
   3547..4407    -  CDS            AmpR: β-lactamase; bla; confers resistance to ampicillin, carbenicillin, and related antibiotics
   4408..4512    -  promoter       AmpR promoter: bla
   4565..4993    -  rep_origin     f1 ori (sequence partly withheld): f1 bacteriophage origin of replication; arrow indicates direction of (+) strand synthesis
   4998..5064    -  CDS            lacZα (fragment): LacZα fragment of β-galactosidase; lacZ fragment
   5067..6046    +  promoter       CMV IE94 promoter: enhancer/promoter region of simian cytomegalovirus major immediate early transcription unit IE94
