[The description below was written by a language model from this plasmid's Addgene catalogue record and pLannotate feature annotations shown in this document.]
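Description:
pMZ031 is a pCS2+-based expression plasmid carrying a mutant form of zebrafish (D. rerio) checkpoint kinase Chk1 fused at its C terminus to GFP. It is maintained in E. coli as a high-copy plasmid through a ColE1/pUC-type origin and selected with ampicillin via the β-lactamase gene. An f1 origin and remnants of the lac promoter/operator, lacI and lacZα regions are also present as backbone carry-over.

The Chk1 open reading frame, which the automated annotation recognises only by homology to chicken CHEK1, carries four substitutions to glutamate: S256E, S280E, T292E and S301E. Replacing serine or threonine with glutamate is a common way to mimic constitutive phosphorylation, although the record does not state the intended effect of these changes. The coding sequence runs directly into EGFP, so the fusion protein can be followed by fluorescence. In the circular plasmid, the simian CMV IE94 enhancer/promoter lies immediately upstream of an SP6 promoter and the fusion gene. This is the usual pCS2+ layout, in which the CMV element drives expression in vertebrate cells or embryos from the DNA, while SP6 allows in vitro transcription of sense mRNA. An SV40 polyadenylation signal is annotated just downstream of the insert, though on the reverse strand, and T7 and T3 promoters flank it in antisense orientation.

The associated study concerns zygotic genome activation and acquisition of the DNA damage checkpoint at the mid-blastula transition. The construct therefore fits expression of a tagged Chk1 variant in early zebrafish embryos, though the record does not specify the delivery method.
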