Addgene plasmid #66971: pMZ031
Purpose: Expresses zebrafish Chk1 mutant with C-term GFP fluorescent tag
Depositing lab: Michael Lampson. Depositing organization: University of Pennsylvania. Publication: Regulation of zygotic genome activation and DNA damage checkpoint acquisition at the mid-blastula transition. Zhang M, Kothari P, Mullins M, Lampson MA. Cell Cycle. 2014;13(24):3828-38. doi: 10.4161/15384101.2014.967066. PubMed 25558827.
Backbone
  Vector backbone: pCS2+
Growth in bacteria
  Bacterial resistance: Ampicillin, 100 μg/mL
  Growth temperature: 37°C
  Growth strain: DH5alpha
  Copy number: High Copy
Gene/Insert
  Gene/Insert name: zebrafish Chk1
  Species: D. rerio (zebrafish)
  Mutation: mutated S256E, S280E, T292E, and S301E
  Tag / fusion protein: GFP (C terminal on insert)
Terms and licenses: Academic/Nonprofit Terms; Industry Terms: Not Available to Industry
How to cite: pMZ031 was a gift from Michael Lampson (Addgene plasmid # 66971 ; http://n2t.net/addgene:66971 ; RRID:Addgene_66971)
