>Addgene plasmid #66971 | pMZ031 | addgene partial sequence | sequence record 128370 | CMV-F 5'-CGCAAATGGGCGGTAGGCGTG-3'
ATGCTCGTTTAGGGAACCGCCATTCTGCCTGGGGACGTCGGAGCAAGCTTGATTTAGGTGACACTATAGA
ATACAAGCTACTTGTTCTTTTTGCAGGATCCCATCGATTCGAATTCAGGACCATGGCTGTGCCTTTTGTT
AAAGACTGGGATGTGGTACAAACTCTTGGAGAGGGAGCATATGGAGAGGTGCGACTGCTGGTCAACAAGA
AAACAGAAGAGGCTGTGGCGGTGAAAGTTGTGGACATGGCAAAAGCCAAGGATTGCATCGAGAATGTGAA
GAAGGAGGTCTGCATATGCAAGATGCTTTCACACCCCAACATTGTACGTTTCTTTGGGCACAGTGTTGGG
ATTACACATCGTGACATAAAGCCTGAGAATATTCTTCTTGATGATAAAGATAATCTGAAGATCTCTGACT
TTGGCCTGGCTACCATGTTCAGGCACCGTGGCCGTGAGCGAGCTTTGAACCGTCTGTGTGGTACTCTGCC
CTATGTTGCCCCAGAGTTGATGTCACGCTCATCTTTTAACGCTCAGCCTGCGGACACTTGGGCTTGTGGC
ATTGTGCTCACTGCAATGTTAGCTGGAGAGTTACCCTGGGATCAGCCGAGTGAAAACTGTCAGGAATATT
TGGACTGGCTGGAAAGAAAGACCTACCTTACACCCTGGAAGAAAATTGATGCGGTACCCCTTAGTCTGTT
GTCTAAGATATTACTGCACAATCCAGAAGACAGGTTCACCATTCCTGAAATTAAGAAACACCGCTGGTTT
AGCAGAAGTTTCAAATCAGCAGTACAACGTCAGGGCATCACACCAGCAGCCAAGATTCAACGGGCTGACT
CTGAGCTGAGACGAAA
