>Addgene plasmid #66971 | pMZ031 | addgene partial sequence | sequence record 128563 | EBV-rev 5'-GTGGTTTGTCCAAACTCATC-3'
TACGACTCACTATAGGGCTGCAGAATCTAGATTACTTGTACAGCTCGTCCATGCCGAGAGTGATCCCGGC
GGCGGTCACGAACTCCAGCAGGACCATGTGATCGCGCTTCTCGTTGGGGTCTTTGCTCAGGGCGGACTGG
GTGCTCAGGTAGTGGTTGTCGGGCAGCAGCACGGGGCCGTCGCCGATGGGGGTGTTCTGCTGGTAGTGGT
CGGCGAGCTGCACGCTGCCGTCCTCGATGTTGTGGCGGATCTTGAAGTTCACCTTGATGCCGTTCTTCTG
CTTGTCGGCCATGATATAGACGTTGTGGCTGTTGTAGTTGTACTCCAGCTTGTGCCCCAGGATGTTGCCG
TCCTCCTTGAAGTCGATGCCCTTCAGCTCGATGCGGTTCACCAGGGTGTCGCCCTCGAACTTCACCTCGG
CGCGGGTCTTGTAGTTGCCGTCGTCCTTGAAGAAGATGGTGCGCTCCTGGACGTAGCCTTCGGGCATGGC
GGACTTGAAGAAGTCGTGCTGCTTCATGTGGTCGGGGTAGCGGCTGAAGCACTGCACGCCGTAGGTCAGG
GTGGTCACGAGGGTGGGCCAGGGCACGGGCAGCTTGCCGGTGGTGCAGATGAACTTCAGGGTCAGCTTGC
CGTAGGTGGCATCGCCCTCGCCCTCGCCGGACACGCTGAACTTGTGGCCGTTTACGTCGCCGTCCAGCTC
GACCAGGATGGGCACCACCCCGGTGAACAGCTCCTCGCCCTTGCTCACCATCTCGAGAATCAATGGCAAA
ACCTTTTGGTTGCTAATAATGTCAGACAGCTTCTGTTTGAGTTTC
