>Addgene plasmid #66971 | pMZ031 | addgene partial sequence | sequence record 131459 | EGFP-N 5'-CGTCGCCGTCCAGCTCGACCAG-3'
CTTGCTCACCATCTCGAGAATCAATGGCAAAACCTTTTGGTTGCTAATAATGTCAGACAGCTTCTGTTTG
AGTTTCAGGAATATTCGCTTGAATTCCAAACCGTCCCCCTTTGACAGCCGGAAATCAACTAAAATACGTT
CCTCCATTTCCAGGAAGTGCACTATGAATATCAGCTTATTATTGCGACGATCCATTGTAGACACTGTCGC
CTGATTATTACAGCTCTGTTTCCATGTGTGACCCAAAGCAATACAAGAATCACGGAGAGCAATGCAAGAT
GCCTCTGTATTTTCTGTAGTAAAGAACCTGGTCATTCTCCTCACCAAACGCTGCCAGGGGCTCTGTTCTG
CACCCGGTGTGCCAAGTAGTTGTTCGCCCAGCAGCATGTGGTCAGGACAGGTCGGTTGTTCAAAGCTGAC
ACTGACATCGGTGTGAACTGTAACCTCCTTCTCCTCCCATAATCCCTGTGGCTCAGGCTGTTCGCTGGAG
ATCTGCGCTCGGTCATCACTGTTTTTTCGTCTCAGCTCAGAGTCAGCCCGTTGAATCTTGGCTGCTGGTG
TGATGCCCTGACGTTGTACTGCTGATTTGAAACTTCTGCTAAACCAGCGGTGTTTCTTAATTTCAGGAAT
GGTGAACCTGTCTTCTGGATTGTGCAGTAATATCTTAGACAACAGACTAAGGGGTACCGCATCAATTTTC
TTCCAGGGTGTAAGGTAGGTCTTTCTTTCCAGCCAGTCCAAATATTCCTGACAGTTTTCACTCGGCTGAT
CCCAGG
